Addgene plasmid #32984: pGEM4Z-mMcl-1
Depositing lab: Joseph Opferman. Depositing organization: St. Jude Children's Research Hospital. Publication: Ubiquitin-independent degradation of antiapoptotic MCL-1. Stewart DP, Koss B, Bathina M, Perciavalle RM, Bisanz K, Opferman JT. Mol Cell Biol. 2010 Jun;30(12):3099-110. Epub 2010 Apr 12. 10.1128/MCB.01266-09 PubMed 20385764.
Backbone
  Vector backbone: pGEM-4Z
  Backbone manufacturer: Promega
  Backbone size w/o insert (bp): 2746
  Vector type: Bacterial Expression
Growth in bacteria
  Bacterial resistance: Ampicillin, 100 μg/mL
  Growth temperature: 37°C
  Growth strain: DH5alpha
  Copy number: High Copy
Gene/Insert
  Gene/Insert name: Mcl-1
  Species: M. musculus (mouse)
  Insert size (bp): 996
  Entrez Gene: Mcl1 (a.k.a. Gm52627, Mcl-1)
  Cloning method: Restriction Enzyme; 5′ cloning site EcoRI (not destroyed); 3′ cloning site EcoRI (not destroyed)
  Sequencing primers: 5′ SP6; 3′ T7
Terms and licenses: Academic/Nonprofit Terms; Industry Terms: Not Available to Industry
How to cite: pGEM4Z-mMcl-1 was a gift from Joseph Opferman (Addgene plasmid # 32984 ; http://n2t.net/addgene:32984 ; RRID:Addgene_32984)
