[The description below was written by a language model from this plasmid's Addgene catalogue record.]
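Description:
pGEM4Z-mMcl-1 carries the mouse Mcl-1 coding region in the Promega pGEM-4Z backbone, a small (about 2.7 kb) high-copy cloning and transcription vector propagated in E. coli under ampicillin selection. The catalogue lists it as a bacterial expression vector. However, pGEM-4Z is best known as a standard in vitro transcription plasmid, in which the multiple cloning site is flanked by opposing SP6 and T7 phage RNA polymerase promoters. The record is consistent with this layout, since SP6 and T7 are given as the 5′ and 3′ sequencing primers. No feature table is provided, so the origin of replication, the resistance cassette and other backbone details are inferred from the named backbone, not documented for this specific clone.

The insert is a fragment of roughly 1 kb from Mus musculus Mcl1, which encodes the antiapoptotic BCL-2 family member MCL-1. It was cloned as an EcoRI fragment, and both EcoRI sites are retained, so the insert can be released intact with a single enzyme. Because the same site was used at both ends, orientation is not fixed by the cloning strategy. The SP6 (5′) and T7 (3′) primer assignment suggests that the sense strand reads from the SP6 side, although the record does not state this explicitly. No epitope tags, fusion partners or mutations are recorded.

The associated publication concerns ubiquitin-independent degradation of MCL-1. A construct of this type would typically serve as a template for phage-polymerase transcription and cell-free translation of the protein, or as a source for subcloning the mouse cDNA. The record itself does not specify the intended application.
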