>Addgene plasmid #32984 | pGEM4Z-mMcl-1 | depositor partial sequence | sequence record 43410 | Insert
ATGTTTGGCCTGCGGAGAAACGCGGTCATCGGCTTGAACCTGTACTGCGGCGGCGCCAGCCTCGGCGCGG
GCGGCGGTTCTCCGGCAGGGGCGCGCCTGGTGGCCGAGGAGGCCAAGGCGCGGCGCGAGGGGGGAGGGGA
GGCCGCCCTGCTGCCCGGCGCGCGGGTGGTCGCCCGGCCGCCGCCCGTGGGCGCCGAGGACCCCGACGTC
ACCGCGTCGGCCGAAAGGCGGCTGCATAAGTCGCCCGGCCTCCTCGCCGTGCCGCCCGAGGAGATGGCCG
CGTCGGCCGCCGCCGCCATCGTGTCTCCGGAGGAGGAACTGGACGGCTGCGAGCCGGAGGCCATCGGCAA
GCGCCCGGCCGTGCTGCCCCTCCTGGAGCGCGTGAGCGAGGCGGCCAAGAGCTCCGGGGCCGACGGCTCT
CTGCCCTCCACGCCGCCGCCGCCCGAGGAGGAAGAGGACGACCTATACCGCCAGTCGCTGGAGATCATCT
CGCGCTACTTGCGGGAGCAGGCGACCGGCTCCAAGGACTCGAAGCCTCTGGGCGAGGCGGGCGCGGCGGG
CCGGAGAGCGCTGGAGACCCTGCGGCGCGTGGGCGACGGCGTGCAGCGCAACCACGAGACGGCCTTCCAG
GGCATGCTCCGGAAACTGGACATTAAAAACGAAGGCGATGTTAAATCTTTTTCTCGAGTAATGGTCCATG
TTTTCAAAGATGGCGTAACAAACTGGGGCAGGATTGTGACTCTTATTTCTTTCGGTGCCTTTGTGGCCAA
ACACTTAAAGAGCGTAAACCAAGAAAGCTTCATCGAACCATTAGCAGAAACTATCACAGATGTTCTTGTA
AGGACGAAACGGGACTGGCTTGTCAAACAAAGAGGCTGGGATGGGTTTGTGGAGTTCTTCCACGTACAGG
ACCTAGAAGGCGGCATCAGAAATGTGCTGCTGGCTTTTGCGGGTGTTGCTGGAGTAGGGGCTGGTCTGGC
ATATCTAATAAGATAG
