>Addgene plasmid #32984 | pGEM4Z-mMcl-1 | addgene partial sequence | sequence record 44666 | T7 5'-TAATACGACTCACTATAGGG-3'
GACTCTGAGGATCCCCGGGTACCGAGCTCGAATTCGCCCTTCTATCTTATTAGATATGCCAGACCAGCCC
CTACTCCAGCAACACCCGCAAAAGCCAGCAGCACATTTCTGATGCCGCCTTCTAGGTCCTGTACGTGGAA
GAACTCCACAAACCCATCCCAGCCTCTTTGTTTGACAAGCCAGTCCCGTTTCGTCCTTACAAGAACATCT
GTGATAGTTTCTGCTAATGGTTCGATGAAGCTTTCTTGGTTTACGCTCTTTAAGTGTTTGGCCACAAAGG
CACCGAAAGAAATAAGAGTCACAATCCTGCCCCAGTTTGTTACGCCATCTTTGAAAACATGGACCATTAC
TCGAGAAAAAGATTTAACATCGCCTTCGTTTTTAATGTCCAGTTTCCGGAGCATGCCCTGGAAGGCCGTC
TCGTGGTTGCGCTGCACGCCGTCGCCCACGCGCCGCAGGGTCTCCAGCGCTCTCCGGCCCGCCGCGCCCG
CCTCGCCCAGAGGCTTCGAGTCCTTGGAGCCGGTCGCCTGCTCCCGCAAGTAGCGCGAGATGATCTCCAG
CGACTGGCGGTATAGGTCGTCCTCTTCCTCCTCGGGCGGCGGCGGCGTGGAGGGCAGAGAGCCGTCGGCC
CCGGAGCTCTTGGCCGCCTCGCTCACGCGCTCCAGGAGGGGCAGCACGGCCGGGCGCTTGCCGATGGCCT
CCGGCTCGCAGCCGTCCAGTTCCTCCTCCGGAGACACGATGGCGGCGGCGGCCGACGCGGCCATCTCCTC
GGGCGGCACGGCGAGGAGGCCGGGCGACTTATGCAGCCGCCTTTCGGCCGACGCGGTGACGTCGGGGTCC
TCGGCGCCCACGGGCGGCGGCCGGGCGACCACCCGCGCGCCGGGCAGCAGGGCGGCCTCCCCTCCCCCCT
C
